>Addgene plasmid #78004 | FN3KRP gRNA (BRDN0001487148) | addgene full sequence | sequence record 188816 | Addgene Assembled Sequence
CCCGGGTGCAAAGATGGATAAAGTTTTAAACAGAGAGGAATCTTTGCAGCTAATGGACCTTCTAGGTCTT
GAAAGGAGTGGGAATTGGCTCCGGTGCCCGTCAGTGGGCAGAGCGCACATCGCCCACAGTCCCCGAGAAG
TTGGGGGGAGGGGTCGGCAATTGATCCGGTGCCTAGAGAAGGTGGCGCGGGGTAAACTGGGAAAGTGATG
TCGTGTACTGGCTCCGCCTTTTTCCCGAGGGTGGGGGAGAACCGTATATAAGTGCAGTAGTCGCCGTGAA
CGTTCTTTTTCGCAACGGGTTTGCCGCCAGAACACAGGTAAGTGCCGTGTGTGGTTCCCGCGGGCCTGGC
CTCTTTACGGGTTATGGCCCTTGCGTGCCTTGAATTACTTCCACCTGGCTGCAGTACGTGATTCTTGATC
CCGAGCTTCGGGTTGGAAGTGGGTGGGAGAGTTCGAGGCCTTGCGCTTAAGGAGCCCCTTCGCCTCGTGC
TTGAGTTGAGGCCTGGCCTGGGCGCTGGGGCCGCCGCGTGCGAATCTGGTGGCACCTTCGCGCCTGTCTC
GCTGCTTTCGATAAGTCTCTAGCCATTTAAAATTTTTGATGACCTGCTGCGACGCTTTTTTTCTGGCAAG
ATAGTCTTGTAAATGCGGGCCAAGATCTGCACACTGGTATTTCGGTTTTTGGGGCCGCGGGCGGCGACGG
GGCCCGTGCGTCCCAGCGCACATGTTCGGCGAGGCGGGGCCTGCGAGCGCGGCCACCGAGAATCGGACGG
GGGTAGTCTCAAGCTGGCCGGCCTGCTCTGGTGCCTGGCCTCGCGCCGCCGTGTATCGCCCCGCCCTGGG
CGGCAAGGCTGGCCCGGTCGGCACCAGTTGCGTGAGCGGAAAGATGGCCGCTTCCCGGCCCTGCTGCAGG
GAGCTCAAAATGGAGGACGCGGCGCTCGGGAGAGCGGGCGGGTGAGTCACCCACACAAAGGAAAAGGGCC
TTTCCGTCCTCAGCCGTCGCTTCATGTGACTCCACGGAGTACCGGGCGCCGTCCAGGCACCTCGATTAGT
TCTCGAGCTTTTGGAGTACGTCGTCTTTAGGTTGGGGGGAGGGGTTTTATGCGATGGAGTTTCCCCACAC
TGAGTGGGTGGAGACTGAAGTTAGGCCAGCTTGGCACTTGATGTAATTCTCCTTGGAATTTGCCCTTTTT
GAGTTTGGATCTTGGTTCATTCTCAAGCCTCAGACAGTGGTTCAAAGTTTTTTTCTTCCATTTCAGGTGT
CGTGACGTACGGCCACCATGACCGAGTACAAGCCCACGGTGCGCCTCGCCACCCGCGACGACGTCCCCAG
GGCCGTACGCACCCTCGCCGCCGCGTTCGCCGACTACCCCGCCACGCGCCACACCGTCGATCCGGACCGC
CACATCGAGCGGGTCACCGAGCTGCAAGAACTCTTCCTCACGCGCGTCGGGCTCGACATCGGCAAGGTGT
GGGTCGCGGACGACGGCGCCGCCGTGGCGGTCTGGACCACGCCGGAGAGCGTCGAAGCGGGGGCGGTGTT
CGCCGAGATCGGCCCGCGCATGGCCGAGTTGAGCGGTTCCCGGCTGGCCGCGCAGCAACAGATGGAAGGC
CTCCTGGCGCCGCACCGGCCCAAGGAGCCCGCGTGGTTCCTGGCCACCGTCGGAGTCTCGCCCGACCACC
AGGGCAAGGGTCTGGGCAGCGCCGTCGTGCTCCCCGGAGTGGAGGCGGCCGAGCGCGCCGGGGTGCCCGC
CTTCCTGGAGACCTCCGCGCCCCGCAACCTCCCCTTCTACGAGCGGCTCGGCTTCACCGTCACCGCCGAC
GTCGAGGTGCCCGAAGGACCGCGCACCTGGTGCATGACCCGCAAGCCCGGTGCCTGAACGCGTTAAGTCG
ACAATCAACCTCTGGATTACAAAATTTGTGAAAGATTGACTGGTATTCTTAACTATGTTGCTCCTTTTAC
GCTATGTGGATACGCTGCTTTAATGCCTTTGTATCATGCTATTGCTTCCCGTATGGCTTTCATTTTCTCC
TCCTTGTATAAATCCTGGTTGCTGTCTCTTTATGAGGAGTTGTGGCCCGTTGTCAGGCAACGTGGCGTGG
TGTGCACTGTGTTTGCTGACGCAACCCCCACTGGTTGGGGCATTGCCACCACCTGTCAGCTCCTTTCCGG
GACTTTCGCTTTCCCCCTCCCTATTGCCACGGCGGAACTCATCGCCGCCTGCCTTGCCCGCTGCTGGACA
GGGGCTCGGCTGTTGGGCACTGACAATTCCGTGGTGTTGTCGGGGAAATCATCGTCCTTTCCTTGGCTGC
TCGCCTGTGTTGCCACCTGGATTCTGCGCGGGACGTCCTTCTGCTACGTCCCTTCGGCCCTCAATCCAGC
GGACCTTCCTTCCCGCGGCCTGCTGCCGGCTCTGCGGCCTCTTCCGCGTCTTCGCCTTCGCCCTCAGACG
AGTCGGATCTCCCTTTGGGCCGCCTCCCCGCGTCGACTTTAAGACCAATGACTTACAAGGCAGCTGTAGA
TCTTAGCCACTTTTTAAAAGAAAAGGGGGGACTGGAAGGGCTAATTCACTCCCAACGAAGACAAGATCTG
CTTTTTGCTTGTACTGGGTCTCTCTGGTTAGACCAGATCTGAGCCTGGGAGCTCTCTGGCTAACTAGGGA
ACCCACTGCTTAAGCCTCAATAAAGCTTGCCTTGAGTGCTTCAAGTAGTGTGTGCCCGTCTGTTGTGTGA
CTCTGGTAACTAGAGATCCCTCAGACCCTTTTAGTCAGTGTGGAAAATCTCTAGCAGTACGTATAGTAGT
TCATGTCATCTTATTATTCAGTATTTATAACTTGCAAAGAAATGAATATCAGAGAGTGAGAGGAACTTGT
TTATTGCAGCTTATAATGGTTACAAATAAAGCAATAGCATCACAAATTTCACAAATAAAGCATTTTTTTC
ACTGCATTCTAGTTGTGGTTTGTCCAAACTCATCAATGTATCTTATCATGTCTGGCTCTAGCTATCCCGC
CCCTAACTCCGCCCATCCCGCCCCTAACTCCGCCCAGTTCCGCCCATTCTCCGCCCCATGGCTGACTAAT
TTTTTTTATTTATGCAGAGGCCGAGGCCGCCTCGGCCTCTGAGCTATTCCAGAAGTAGTGAGGAGGCTTT
TTTGGAGGCCTAGGGACGTACCCAATTCGCCCTATAGTGAGTCGTATTACGCGCGCTCACTGGCCGTCGT
TTTACAACGTCGTGACTGGGAAAACCCTGGCGTTACCCAACTTAATCGCCTTGCAGCACATCCCCCTTTC
GCCAGCTGGCGTAATAGCGAAGAGGCCCGCACCGATCGCCCTTCCCAACAGTTGCGCAGCCTGAATGGCG
AATGGG
[124 nt withheld, positions 3367-3490]
C
[91 nt withheld, positions 3492-3582]
A
[49 nt withheld, positions 3584-3632]
CCTTTGACGTTGGAGTCCACGTTCTTT
[37 nt withheld, positions 3660-3696]
ACCCTATCTCGGTCTATTCTTTTGATTTATAAGGGATTTTGCCGATTTCGGCCTATTGGTTAAAAAATGA
GCTGATTTAACAAAAATTTAACGCGAATTTTAACAAAATATTAACGCTTACAATTTAGGTGGCACTTTTC
GGGGAAATGTGCGCGGAACCCCTATTTGTTTATTTTTCTAAATACATTCAAATATGTATCCGCTCATGAG
ACAATAACCCTGATAAATGCTTCAATAATATTGAAAAAGGAAGAGTATGAGTATTCAACATTTCCGTGTC
GCCCTTATTCCCTTTTTTGCGGCATTTTGCCTTCCTGTTTTTGCTCACCCAGAAACGCTGGTGAAAGTAA
AAGATGCTGAAGATCAGTTGGGTGCACGAGTGGGTTACATCGAACTGGATCTCAACAGCGGTAAGATCCT
TGAGAGTTTTCGCCCCGAAGAACGTTTTCCAATGATGAGCACTTTTAAAGTTCTGCTATGTGGCGCGGTA
TTATCCCGTATTGACGCCGGGCAAGAGCAACTCGGTCGCCGCATACACTATTCTCAGAATGACTTGGTTG
AGTACTCACCAGTCACAGAAAAGCATCTTACGGATGGCATGACAGTAAGAGAATTATGCAGTGCTGCCAT
AACCATGAGTGATAACACTGCGGCCAACTTACTTCTGACAACGATCGGAGGACCGAAGGAGCTAACCGCT
TTTTTGCACAACATGGGGGATCATGTAACTCGCCTTGATCGTTGGGAACCGGAGCTGAATGAAGCCATAC
CAAACGACGAGCGTGACACCACGATGCCTGTAGCAATGGCAACAACGTTGCGCAAACTATTAACTGGCGA
ACTACTTACTCTAGCTTCCCGGCAACAATTAATAGACTGGATGGAGGCGGATAAAGTTGCAGGACCACTT
CTGCGCTCGGCCCTTCCGGCTGGCTGGTTTATTGCTGATAAATCTGGAGCCGGTGAGCGTGGGTCTCGCG
GTATCATTGCAGCACTGGGGCCAGATGGTAAGCCCTCCCGTATCGTAGTTATCTACACGACGGGGAGTCA
GGCAACTATGGATGAACGAAATAGACAGATCGCTGAGATAGGTGCCTCACTGATTAAGCATTGGTAACTG
TCAGACCAAGTTTACTCATATATACTTTAGATTGATTTAAAACTTCATTTTTAATTTAAAAGGATCTAGG
TGAAGATCCTTTTTGATAATCTCATGACCAAAATCCCTTAACGTGAGTTTTCGTTCCACTGAGCGTCAGA
CCCCGTAGAAAAGATCAAAGGATCTTCTTGAGATCCTTTTTTTCTGCGCGTAATCTGCTGCTTGCAAACA
AAAAAACCACCGCTACCAGCGGTGGTTTGTTTGCCGGATCAAGAGCTACCAACTCTTTTTCCGAAGGTAA
CTGGCTTCAGCAGAGCGCAGATACCAAATACTGTTCTTCTAGTGTAGCCGTAGTTAGGCCACCACTTCAA
GAACTCTGTAGCACCGCCTACATACCTCGCTCTGCTAATCCTGTTACCAGTGGCTGCTGCCAGTGGCGAT
AAGTCGTGTCTTACCGGGTTGGACTCAAGACGATAGTTACCGGATAAGGCGCAGCGGTCGGGCTGAACGG
GGGGTTCGTGCACACAGCCCAGCTTGGAGCGAACGACCTACACCGAACTGAGATACCTACAGCGTGAGCT
ATGAGAAAGCGCCACGCTTCCCGAAGGGAGAAAGGCGGACAGGTATCCGGTAAGCGGCAGGGTCGGAACA
GGAGAGCGCACGAGGGAGCTTCCAGGGGGAAACGCCTGGTATCTTTATAGTCCTGTCGGGTTTCGCCACC
TCTGACTTGAGCGTCGATTTTTGTGATGCTCGTCAGGGGGGCGGAGCCTATGGAAAAACGCCAGCAACGC
GGCCTTTTTACGGTTCCTGGCCTTTTGCTGGCCTTTTGCTCACATGTTCTTTCCTGCGTTATCCCCTGAT
TCTGTGGATAACCGTATTACCGCCTTTGAGTGAGCTGATACCGCTCGCCGCAGCCGAACGACCGAGCGCA
GCGAGTCAGTGAGCGAGGAAGCGGAAGAGCGCCCAATACGCAAACCGCCTCTCCCCGCGCGTTGGCCGAT
TCATTAATGCAGCTGGCACGACAGGTTTCCCGACTGGAAAGCGGGCAGTGAGCGCAACGCAATTAATGTG
AGTTAGCTCACTCATTAGGCACCCCAGGCTTTACACTTTATGCTTCCGGCTCGTATGTTGTGTGGAATTG
TGAGCGGATAACAATTTCACACAGGAAACAGCTATGACCATGATTACGCCAAGCGCGCAATTAACCCTCA
CTAAAGGGAACAAAAGCTGGAGCTGCAAGCTTAATGTAGTCTTATGCAATACTCTTGTAGTCTTGCAACA
TGGTAACGATGAGTTAGCAACATGCCTTACAAGGAGAGAAAAAGCACCGTGCATGCCGATTGGTGGAAGT
AAGGTGGTACGATCGTGCCTTATTAGGAAGGCAACAGACGGGTCTGACATGGATTGGACGAACCACTGAA
TTGCCGCATTGCAGAGATATTGTATTTAAGTGCCTAGCTCGATACATAAACGGGTCTCTCTGGTTAGACC
AGATCTGAGCCTGGGAGCTCTCTGGCTAACTAGGGAACCCACTGCTTAAGCCTCAATAAAGCTTGCCTTG
AGTGCTTCAAGTAGTGTGTGCCCGTCTGTTGTGTGACTCTGGTAACTAGAGATCCCTCAGACCCTTTTAG
TCAGTGTGGAAAATCTCTAGCAGTGGCGCCCGAACAGGGACTTGAAAGCGAAAGGGAAACCAGAGGAGCT
CTCTCGACGCAGGACTCGGCTTGCTGAAGCGCGCACGGCAAGAGGCGAGGGGCGGCGACTGGTGAGTACG
CCAAAAATTTTGACTAGCGGAGGCTAGAAGGAGAGAGATGGGTGCGAGAGCGTCAGTATTAAGCGGGGGA
GAATTAGATCGCGATGGGAAAAAATTCGGTTAAGGCCAGGGGGAAAGAAAAAATATAAATTAAAACATAT
AGTATGGGCAAGCAGGGAGCTAGAACGATTCGCAGTTAATCCTGGCCTGTTAGAAACATCAGAAGGCTGT
AGACAAATACTGGGACAGCTACAACCATCCCTTCAGACAGGATCAGAAGAACTTAGATCATTATATAATA
CAGTAGCAACCCTCTATTGTGTGCATCAAAGGATAGAGATAAAAGACACCAAGGAAGCTTTAGACAAGAT
AGAGGAAGAGCAAAACAAAAGTAAGACCACCGCACAGCAAGCGGCCGCTGATCTTCAGACCTGGAGGAGG
AGATATGAGGGACAATTGGAGAAGTGAATTATATAAATATAAAGTAGTAAAAATTGAACCATTAGGAGTA
GCACCCACCAAGGCAAAGAGAAGAGTGGTGCAGAGAGAAAAAAGAGCAGTGGGAATAGGAGCTTTGTTCC
TTGGGTTCTTGGGAGCAGCAGGAAGCACTATGGGCGCAGCGTCAATGACGCTGACGGTACAGGCCAGACA
ATTATTGTCTGGTATAGTGCAGCAGCAGAACAATTTGCTGAGGGCTATTGAGGCGCAACAGCATCTGTTG
CAACTCACAGTCTGGGGCATCAAGCAGCTCCAGGCAAGAATCCTGGCTGTGGAAAGATACCTAAAGGATC
AACAGCTCCTGGGGATTTGGGGTTGCTCTGGAAAACTCATTTGCACCACTGCTGTGCCTTGGAATGCTAG
TTGGAGTAATAAATCTCTGGAACAGATTTGGAATCACACGACCTGGATGGAGTGGGACAGAGAAATTAAC
AATTACACAAGCTTAATACACTCCTTAATTGAAGAATCGCAAAACCAGCAAGAAAAGAATGAACAAGAAT
TATTGGAATTAGATAAATGGGCAAGTTTGTGGAATTGGTTTAACATAACAAATTGGCTGTGGTATATAAA
ATTATTCATAATGATAGTAGGAGGCTTGGTAGGTTTAAGAATAGTTTTTGCTGTACTTTCTATAGTGAAT
AGAGTTAGGCAGGGATATTCACCATTATCGTTTCAGACCCACCTCCCAACCCCGAGGGGACCCAGAGAGG
GCCTATTTCCCATGATTCCTTCATATTTGCATATACGATACAAGGCTGTTAGAGAGATAATTAGAATTAA
TTTGACTGTAAACACAAAGATATTAGTACAAAATACGTGACGTAGAAAGTAATAATTTCTTGGGTAGTTT
GCAGTTTTAAAATTATGTTTTAAAATGGACTATCATATGCTTACCGTAACTTGAAAGTATTTCGATTTCT
TGGCTTTATATATCTTGTGGAAAGGACGAAACACCGAAGGTGTAAATCGGCCAGCTGTTTTAGAGCTAGA
AATAGCAAGTTAAAATAAGGCTAGTCCGTTATCAACTTGAAAAAGTGGCACCGAGTCGGTGCTTTTTTAA
GCTTGGCGTAACTAGATCTTGAGACAAATGGCAGTATTCATCCACAATTTTAAAAGAAAAGGGGGGATTG
GGGGGTACAGTGCAGGGGAAAGAATAGTAGACATAATAGCAACAGACATACAAACTAAAGAATTACAAAA
ACAAATTACAAAAATTCAAAATTTTCGGGTTTATTACAGGGACAGCAGAGATCCACTTTGGCGCCGGCTC
GAGGGGG
Features (pLannotate 1.2.2; 29 found; start..end, strand, type, name):
     14..80      +  CDS            small t antigen (fragment): SV40 (simian virus 40) small t antigen
    106..317     +  promoter       EF-1α core promoter: core promoter for human elongation factor EF-1α
    318..1256    +  intron         EF-1α intron A: intron upstream of the start codon of human EF-1α
   1278..1877    +  CDS            PuroR (fragment): puromycin N-acetyltransferase; pac from Streptomyces; confers resistance to puromycin
   1893..2481    +  misc_feature   WPRE: woodchuck hepatitis virus posttranscriptional regulatory element
   2532..2551    +  misc_feature   cPPT/CTS (fragment): central polypurine tract and central termination sequence of HIV-1
   2553..2786    +  LTR            3' LTR (ΔU3): self-inactivating 3' long terminal repeat (LTR) from HIV-1
   2864..2985    +  polyA_signal   SV40 poly(A) signal: SV40 polyadenylation signal
   3025..3160    +  rep_origin     SV40 ori: SV40 origin of replication
   3181..3199    -  promoter       T7 promoter: promoter for bacteriophage T7 RNA polymerase
   3207..3362    +  CDS            lacZα (fragment): LacZα fragment of β-galactosidase; lacZ fragment
   3367..3795    +  rep_origin     f1 ori (sequence partly withheld): f1 bacteriophage origin of replication; arrow indicates direction of (+) strand synthesis
   3848..3952    +  promoter       AmpR promoter: bla
   3953..4813    +  CDS            AmpR: β-lactamase; bla; confers resistance to ampicillin, carbenicillin, and related antibiotics
   4984..5572    +  rep_origin     ori: high-copy-number ColE1/pMB1/pBR322/pUC origin of replication
   5755..5847    +  CDS            lacI (fragment): lac repressor; lacI; The lac repressor binds to the lac operator to inhibit transcription in E. coli. This inhibition can be relieved by adding lactose or isopropyl-β-D-thiogalactopyranoside (IPTG).
   5860..5881    +  protein_bind   CAP binding site: CAP binding activates transcription in the presence of cAMP. E. coli catabolite activator protein
   5896..5926    +  promoter       lac promoter: promoter for the E. coli lac operon
   5934..5950    +  protein_bind   lac operator: The lac repressor binds to the lac operator to inhibit transcription in E. coli. This inhibition can be relieved by adding lactose or isopropyl-β-D-thiogalactopyranoside (IPTG). lac repressor encoded by lacI
   5995..6013    +  promoter       T3 promoter: promoter for bacteriophage T3 RNA polymerase
   6041..6267    +  promoter       RSV promoter: Rous sarcoma virus enhancer/promoter
   6268..6448    +  LTR            5' LTR (truncated): truncated 5' long terminal repeat (LTR) from HIV-1
   6495..6620    +  misc_feature   HIV-1 Ψ: packaging signal of human immunodeficiency virus type 1
   6604..6967    +  CDS            HIV-1 gag (fragment): gag protein from human immunodeficiency virus 1; gag
   7113..7346    +  misc_feature   RRE: The Rev response element (RRE) of HIV-1 allows for Rev-dependent mRNA export from the nucleus to the cytoplasm.
   7723..7749    +  CDS            Rev (fragment): human immunodeficiency virus 1 (HIV-1) Rev protein; rev; enhances nuclear export of unspliced and incompletely spliced viral mRNAs
   7753..7993    +  promoter       U6 promoter: RNA polymerase III promoter for human U6 snRNA
   8023..8098    +  misc_RNA       gRNA scaffold: guide RNA scaffold for the Streptococcus pyogenes CRISPR/Cas9 system
   8154..8271    +  misc_feature   cPPT/CTS: central polypurine tract and central termination sequence of HIV-1
