[The description below was written by a language model from this plasmid's Addgene catalogue record and pLannotate feature annotations shown in this document.]
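Description:
FN3KRP gRNA (BRDN0001487148) is a third-generation lentiviral CRISPR guide plasmid built on the lentiGuide-Puro backbone and designed to target human FN3KRP (fructosamine-3-kinase-related protein; the guide was designed against the NM_024619.3 transcript). In bacteria it is maintained as a high-copy plasmid through a ColE1/pUC-type origin and selected with ampicillin via the β-lactamase gene. The backbone also carries an f1 origin, an SV40 origin and poly(A) signal, and remnants of lac and T7/T3 promoter elements inherited from the parental cloning vector.

The lentiviral transfer cassette starts with an RSV promoter fused to a truncated HIV-1 5' LTR, which makes genomic RNA production Tat-independent. This is followed by the Ψ packaging signal with a partial gag sequence, the Rev response element for nuclear export of the unspliced genome, and a cPPT/CTS element that aids nuclear import. It ends in a self-inactivating ΔU3 3' LTR. Within this cassette, a human U6 RNA polymerase III promoter drives the 20-nt FN3KRP spacer joined to the Streptococcus pyogenes Cas9 guide RNA scaffold. A separate EF-1α promoter, with its intron A, expresses puromycin N-acetyltransferase for selection of transduced mammalian cells, and a WPRE downstream enhances transcript expression.

The plasmid does not encode Cas9, so it is meant to be used with a separate Cas9 vector such as lentiCas9-Blast or in cells that already express Cas9. It is one of the guides in a human kinome gRNA collection, produced in work on optimized sgRNA design, and is suited to knockout of FN3KRP in human cells by lentiviral delivery.
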