Addgene plasmid #78004: FN3KRP gRNA (BRDN0001487148)
Purpose: 3rd generation lentiviral gRNA plasmid targeting human FN3KRP
Depositing lab: John Doench & David Root. Depositing organization: Broad Institute. Publication: Optimized sgRNA design to maximize activity and minimize off-target effects of CRISPR-Cas9. Doench JG, Fusi N, Sullender M, Hegde M, Vaimberg EW, Donovan KF, Smith I, Tothova Z, Wilen C, Orchard R, Virgin HW, Listgarten J, Root DE. Nat Biotechnol. 2016 Jan 18. doi: 10.1038/nbt.3437. PubMed 26780180.
Backbone
  Vector backbone: lentiGuide-Puro
  Backbone manufacturer: Zhang Lab (Addgene plasmid # 52963)
  Vector type: Mammalian Expression, Lentiviral, CRISPR
  Selectable markers: Puromycin
Growth in bacteria
  Bacterial resistance: Ampicillin, 100 μg/mL
  Growth temperature: 37°C
  Growth strain: DH5alpha
  Copy number: High Copy
Gene/Insert
  Gene/Insert name: FN3KRP (alt names: FN3KRP; NM_024619.3)
  gRNA/shRNA sequence: AAGGTGTAAATCGGCCAGCT
  Species: H. sapiens (human)
  Entrez Gene: FN3KRP (a.k.a. FN3KL, FLJ12171)
  Promoter: hU6
  Cloning method: Unknown
  Sequencing primers: 5′ U6-F; 3′ pS2-R
Terms and licenses: Academic/Nonprofit Terms; Industry Terms: Not Available to Industry
Depositor comments: The gRNA was designed to target the following Genbank reference sequence(s): NM_024619.3. Note that this plasmid does NOT contain Cas9. It should be used in conjunction with lentiCas9-Blast (Addgene #52962) or otherwise with cell lines already expressing Cas9. Browse the full kinome gRNA library at http://www.addgene.org/pooled-library/broadgpp-human-kinome/ or visit http://www.broadinstitute.org/rnai/public/ for detailed protocols and information.
How to cite: FN3KRP gRNA (BRDN0001487148) was a gift from John Doench & David Root (Addgene plasmid # 78004 ; http://n2t.net/addgene:78004 ; RRID:Addgene_78004)
