>Addgene plasmid #78004 | FN3KRP gRNA (BRDN0001487148) | depositor partial sequence | sequence record 145463 | Target Sequence
AAGGTGTAAATCGGCCAGCT
