>Addgene plasmid #78004 | FN3KRP gRNA (BRDN0001487148) | addgene partial sequence | sequence record 188815 | hU6-F
AATACNTGACGTAGAAAGTAATAATTTCTTGGGTAGTTTGCAGTTTTAAAATTATGTTTTAAAATGGACT
ATCATATGCTTACCGTAACTTGAAAGTATTTCGATTTCTTGGCTTTATATATCTTGTGGAAAGGACGAAA
CACCGAAGGTGTAAATCGGCCAGCTGTTTTAGAGCTAGAAATAGCAAGTTAAAATAAGGCTAGTCCGTTA
TCAACTTGAAAAAGTGGCACCGAGTCGGTGCTTTTTTAAGCTTGGCGTAACTAGATCTTGAGACAAATGG
CAGTATTCATCCACAATTTTAAAAGAAAAGGGGGGATTGGGGGGTACAGTGCAGGGGAAAGAATAGTAGA
CATAATAGCAACAGACATACAAACTAAAGAATTACAAAAACAAATTACAAAAATTCAAAATTTTCGGGTT
TATTACAGGGACAGCAGAGATCCACTTTGGCGCCGGCTCGAGGGGGCCCGGGTGCAAAGATGGATAAAGT
TTTAAACAGAGAGGAATCTTTGCAGCTAATGGACCTTCTAGGTCTTGAAAGGAGTGGGAATTGGCTCCGG
TGCCCGTCAG
